Addgene plasmid #148128: pcDNA3.1-MS2-HA-HshnRNPM-del243-615_Z
Purpose: Mammalian Expression of HshnRNPM-del243-615
Depositing lab: Elisa Izaurralde. Depositing organization: Max Planck Institute for Developmental Biology.
Backbone
  Vector backbone: Unknown
  Vector type: Mammalian Expression
Growth in bacteria
  Bacterial resistance: Ampicillin, 100 μg/mL
  Growth temperature: 37°C
  Growth strain: DH5alpha
  Copy number: High Copy
Gene/Insert
  Gene/Insert name: HshnRNPM-del243-615
  Species: H. sapiens (human)
  Mutation: one silent mutations compared to the sequence of transcript variant 2 NCBI:NM__031203.3 or isoform2 Uniprot.: P52272-2
  Entrez Gene: HNRNPM (a.k.a. CEAR, HNRNPM4, HNRPM, HNRPM4, HTGR1, NAGR1, hnRNP M)
  Cloning method: Unknown
Terms and licenses: Academic/Nonprofit Terms; Industry Terms: Not Available to Industry
Depositor comments: Plasmids from this collection were made available to the research community and donated after the lab closed. Please note that the sequence provided by the depositing laboratory may be theoretical/predicted or based on Sanger sequencing results. There may be discrepancies between sequencing results obtained by Addgene and the depositor sequence. If an Addgene verified sequence is not available, please contact before placing your order to request that our lab fully sequence the plasmid.
How to cite: pcDNA3.1-MS2-HA-HshnRNPM-del243-615_Z was a gift from Elisa Izaurralde (Addgene plasmid # 148128 ; http://n2t.net/addgene:148128 ; RRID:Addgene_148128)
