[The description below was written by a language model from this plasmid's Addgene catalogue record and pLannotate feature annotations shown in this document.]
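Description:
pcDNA3.1-MS2-HA-HshnRNPM-del243-615_Z is a mammalian expression plasmid of about 6.8 kb. The catalogue lists the backbone as unknown, but the name and feature layout are consistent with a pcDNA3.1-type vector. It is propagated in E. coli through a high-copy ColE1/pUC-type origin and selected with ampicillin via the β-lactamase gene. An f1 origin is also present. For selection in mammalian cells it carries a neomycin phosphotransferase gene driven by the SV40 enhancer/early promoter and terminated by the SV40 poly(A) signal, which would allow G418 selection of stable transfectants.

The expression cassette uses the human CMV immediate early enhancer and promoter and ends with the bovine growth hormone polyadenylation signal. Flanking T7 and SP6 promoters are available for sequencing or in vitro transcription. The open reading frame begins with the bacteriophage MS2 coat protein, followed by an HA epitope tag and then a human HNRNPM fragment named del243-615, which indicates an internal deletion of those residues. The insert is based on transcript variant 2 (isoform 2) and carries one silent mutation relative to the reference. The annotation tool matched the insert to the rat orthologue and marked only part of the region between the tag and the terminator, which probably reflects homology-based matching rather than the true species or extent of the insert. Several small annotated fragments (HIV-1 LTR, ble, lacI) are likely incidental matches.

The MS2 coat protein binds a specific RNA stem-loop, so fusions like this one are generally used to tether a protein to reporter mRNAs bearing MS2 binding sites, with the HA tag allowing detection. The record itself states only mammalian expression of the deletion mutant as the purpose. The deposited sequence may be theoretical.
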