Features (pLannotate 1.2.2; 23 found; start..end, strand, type, name):
     28..80      -  misc_feature   bom (fragment): basis of mobility region from pBR322
    235..614     +  enhancer       CMV enhancer: human cytomegalovirus immediate early enhancer
    615..818     +  promoter       CMV promoter: human cytomegalovirus (CMV) immediate early promoter
    814..847     +  LTR            5' LTR (truncated) (fragment): truncated 5' long terminal repeat (LTR) from HIV-1
    863..881     +  promoter       T7 promoter: promoter for bacteriophage T7 RNA polymerase
    904..1290    +  CDS            MS2: bacteriophage MS2 coat protein binds to a specific stem-loop structure in the viral RNA (Peabody, 1993)
   1333..1359    +  CDS            3xHA (fragment): three tandem HA epitope tags
   1378..2103    +  CDS            Hnrnpm (fragment): HNRPM_RAT - Also known as Hnrpm. Experimental evidence at protein level: Swiss-Prot protein existence level 1. Pre-mRNA binding protein, binds avidly to poly(G) and poly(U) RNA homopolymers. Involved in splicing. Acts as a receptor for carcinoembryonic antigen in Kupffer cells, may initiate a series of signaling events leading to tyrosine phosphorylation of proteins and induction of IL-1 alpha, IL-6, IL-10 and tumor necrosis factor alpha cytokines. From Rattus norvegicus (Rat).
   2357..2375    -  promoter       SP6 promoter: promoter for bacteriophage SP6 RNA polymerase
   2401..2625    +  polyA_signal   bGH poly(A) signal: bovine growth hormone polyadenylation signal
   2629..2650    +  promoter       SV40 promoter (fragment): SV40 enhancer and early promoter
   2671..3099    +  rep_origin     f1 ori (sequence partly withheld): f1 bacteriophage origin of replication; arrow indicates direction of (+) strand synthesis
   3113..3442    +  promoter       SV40 promoter: SV40 enhancer and early promoter
   3509..4300    +  CDS            neo: KKA2_KLEPN - Also known as kan, nptII. Experimental evidence at protein level: Swiss-Prot protein existence level 1. Resistance to kanamycin, neomycin, paromomycin, ribostamycin, butirosin and gentamicin B. From Klebsiella pneumoniae.
   4324..4482    +  CDS            ble (fragment): BLE_KLEPN - Experimental evidence at protein level: Swiss-Prot protein existence level 1. Binding protein with a strong affinity to the bleomycin family of antibiotics. Binds to CL990; an antimitotic-antibiotic compound. From Klebsiella pneumoniae.
   4477..4598    +  polyA_signal   SV40 poly(A) signal: SV40 polyadenylation signal
   4671..4687    -  protein_bind   lac operator: The lac repressor binds to the lac operator to inhibit transcription in E. coli. This inhibition can be relieved by adding lactose or isopropyl-β-D-thiogalactopyranoside (IPTG). lac repressor encoded by lacI
   4695..4725    -  promoter       lac promoter: promoter for the E. coli lac operon
   4740..4761    -  protein_bind   CAP binding site: CAP binding activates transcription in the presence of cAMP. E. coli catabolite activator protein
   4774..4866    -  CDS            lacI (fragment): lac repressor; lacI; The lac repressor binds to the lac operator to inhibit transcription in E. coli. This inhibition can be relieved by adding lactose or isopropyl-β-D-thiogalactopyranoside (IPTG).
   5049..5634    -  rep_origin     ori: high-copy-number ColE1/pMB1/pBR322/pUC origin of replication
   5805..6665    -  CDS            AmpR: β-lactamase; bla; confers resistance to ampicillin, carbenicillin, and related antibiotics
   6666..6770    -  promoter       AmpR promoter: bla
>Addgene plasmid #148128 | pcDNA3.1-MS2-HA-HshnRNPM-del243-615_Z | depositor full sequence | sequence record 290576 | Full Sequence
GACGGATCGGGAGATCTCCCGATCCCCTATGGTGCACTCTCAGTACAATCTGCTCTGATGCCGCATAGTT
AAGCCAGTATCTGCTCCCTGCTTGTGTGTTGGAGGTCGCTGAGTAGTGCGCGAGCAAAATTTAAGCTACA
ACAAGGCAAGGCTTGACCGACAATTGCATGAAGAATCTGCTTAGGGTTAGGCGTTTTGCGCTGCTTCGCG
ATGTACGGGCCAGATATACGCGTTGACATTGATTATTGACTAGTTATTAATAGTAATCAATTACGGGGTC
ATTAGTTCATAGCCCATATATGGAGTTCCGCGTTACATAACTTACGGTAAATGGCCCGCCTGGCTGACCG
CCCAACGACCCCCGCCCATTGACGTCAATAATGACGTATGTTCCCATAGTAACGCCAATAGGGACTTTCC
ATTGACGTCAATGGGTGGAGTATTTACGGTAAACTGCCCACTTGGCAGTACATCAAGTGTATCATATGCC
AAGTACGCCCCCTATTGACGTCAATGACGGTAAATGGCCCGCCTGGCATTATGCCCAGTACATGACCTTA
TGGGACTTTCCTACTTGGCAGTACATCTACGTATTAGTCATCGCTATTACCATGGTGATGCGGTTTTGGC
AGTACATCAATGGGCGTGGATAGCGGTTTGACTCACGGGGATTTCCAAGTCTCCACCCCATTGACGTCAA
TGGGAGTTTGTTTTGGCACCAAAATCAACGGGACTTTCCAAAATGTCGTAACAACTCCGCCCCATTGACG
CAAATGGGCGGTAGGCGTGTACGGTGGGAGGTCTATATAAGCAGAGCTCTCTGGCTAACTAGAGAACCCA
CTGCTTACTGGCTTATCGAAATTAATACGACTCACTATAGGGAGACCCAAGCTTGCCACCATGGCTTCTA
ACTTTACTCAGTTCGTTCTCGTCGACAATGGCGGAACTGGCGACGTGACTGTCGCCCCAAGCAACTTCGC
TAACGGGGTCGCTGAATGGATCAGCTCTAACTCGCGATCACAGGCTTACAAAGTAACCTGTAGCGTTCGT
CAGAGCTCTGCGCAGAATCGCAAATACACCATCAAAGTCGAGGTGCCTAAAGTGGCAACCCAGACTGTTG
GTGGTGAAGAGCTTCCTGTAGCCGGATGGAGATCTTACTTAAATATGGAACTAACCATTCCAATTTTCGC
CACGAATTCCGACTGCGAGCTTATTGTTAAGGCAATGCAAGGTCTCCTAAAAGATGGAAACCCGATTCCC
TCGGCCATCGCGGCCAACTCCGGCATCTACGGAGGTGGAGGTGGATCTGGTGGATCTCCTCCACATATGG
CTTACCCATACGATGTTCCAGATTACGCTCCTCCAAAGCTTGGATCCATGGCGGCAGGGGTCGAAGCGGC
GGCGGAGGTGGCGGCGACGGAGATCAAAATGGAGGAAGAGAGCGGCGCGCCCGGCGTGCCGAGCGGCAAC
GGGGCTCCGGGCCCTAAGGGTGAAGGAGAACGACCTGCTCAGAATGAGAAGAGGAAGGAGAAAAACATAA
AAAGAGGAGGCAATCGCTTTGAGCCATATGCCAATCCAACTAAAAGATACAGAGCCTTCATTACAAACAT
ACCTTTTGATGTGAAATGGCAGTCACTTAAAGACCTGGTTAAAGAAAAAGTTGGTGAGGTAACATACGTG
GAGCTCTTAATGGACGCTGAAGGAAAGTCAAGGGGATGTGCTGTTGTTGAATTCAAGATGGAAGAGAGCA
TGAAAAAAGCTGCGGAAGTCCTAAACAAGCATAGTCTGAGCGGAAGACCACTGAAAGTCAAAGAAGATCC
TGATGGTGAACATGCCAGGAGAGCAATGCAAAAGGCTGGAAGACTTGGAAGCACAGTATTTGTAGCAAAT
CTGGATTATAAAGTTGGCTGGAAGAAACTGAAGGAAGTATTTAGTATGGCTGGTGTGGTGGTCCGAGCAG
ACATTCTTGAAGATAAAGATGGAAAAAGTCGTGGAATAGGCACTGTTACTTTTGAACAGTCCATTGAAGC
TGTGCAAGCTATATCTATGTTCAATGGCCAGCTGCTATTTGATAGACCAATGCACGTCAAGATGGATGAG
AGGATATTTGTGAGAAATCTGCCATTCGATTTCACATGGAAGATGCTAAAGGACAAATTCAACGAGTGCG
GCCACGTGCTGTACGCCGACATCAAGATGGAGAATGGGAAGTCCAAGGGGTGTGGTGTGGTTAAGTTCGA
GTCGCCAGAGGTGGCCGAGAGAGCCTGCCGGATGATGAATGGCATGAAGCTGAGTGGCCGAGAGATTGAC
GTTCGAATTGATAGAAACGCTTAAGCGGCCGCCTAGAGGGCCCTATTCTATAGTGTCACCTAAATGCTAG
AGCTCGCTGATCAGCCTCGACTGTGCCTTCTAGTTGCCAGCCATCTGTTGTTTGCCCCTCCCCCGTGCCT
TCCTTGACCCTGGAAGGTGCCACTCCCACTGTCCTTTCCTAATAAAATGAGGAAATTGCATCGCATTGTC
TGAGTAGGTGTCATTCTATTCTGGGGGGTGGGGTGGGGCAGGACAGCAAGGGGGAGGATTGGGAAGACAA
TAGCAGGCATGCTGGGGATGCGGTGGGCTCTATGGCTTCTGAGGCGGAAAGAACCAGCTGGGGCTCTAGG
GGGTATCCCC
[124 nt withheld, positions 2671-2794]
C
[91 nt withheld, positions 2796-2886]
A
[49 nt withheld, positions 2888-2936]
CCTTTGACGTTGGAGTCCACGTTCTTT
[37 nt withheld, positions 2964-3000]
ACCCTATCTCGGTCTATTCTTTTGATTTATAAGGGATTTTGCCGATTTCGGCCTATTGGTTAAAAAATGA
GCTGATTTAACAAAAATTTAACGCGAATTAATTCTGTGGAATGTGTGTCAGTTAGGGTGTGGAAAGTCCC
CAGGCTCCCCAGCAGGCAGAAGTATGCAAAGCATGCATCTCAATTAGTCAGCAACCAGGTGTGGAAAGTC
CCCAGGCTCCCCAGCAGGCAGAAGTATGCAAAGCATGCATCTCAATTAGTCAGCAACCATAGTCCCGCCC
CTAACTCCGCCCATCCCGCCCCTAACTCCGCCCAGTTCCGCCCATTCTCCGCCCCATGGCTGACTAATTT
TTTTTATTTATGCAGAGGCCGAGGCCGCCTCTGCCTCTGAGCTATTCCAGAAGTAGTGAGGAGGCTTTTT
TGGAGGCCTAGGCTTTTGCAAAAAGCTCCCGGGAGCTTGTATATCCATTTTCGGATCTGATCAAGAGACA
GGATGAGGATCGTTTCGCATGATTGAACAAGATGGATTGCACGCAGGTTCTCCGGCCGCTTGGGTGGAGA
GGCTATTCGGCTATGACTGGGCACAACAGACAATCGGCTGCTCTGATGCCGCCGTGTTCCGGCTGTCAGC
GCAGGGGCGCCCGGTTCTTTTTGTCAAGACCGACCTGTCCGGTGCCCTGAATGAACTGCAGGACGAGGCA
GCGCGGCTATCGTGGCTGGCCACGACGGGCGTTCCTTGCGCAGCTGTGCTCGACGTTGTCACTGAAGCGG
GAAGGGACTGGCTGCTATTGGGCGAAGTGCCGGGGCAGGATCTCCTGTCATCTCACCTTGCTCCTGCCGA
GAAAGTATCCATCATGGCTGATGCAATGCGGCGGCTGCATACGCTTGATCCGGCTACCTGCCCATTCGAC
CACCAAGCGAAACATCGCATCGAGCGAGCACGTACTCGGATGGAAGCCGGTCTTGTCGATCAGGATGATC
TGGACGAAGAGCATCAGGGGCTCGCGCCAGCCGAACTGTTCGCCAGGCTCAAGGCGCGCATGCCCGACGG
CGAGGATCTCGTCGTGACCCATGGCGATGCCTGCTTGCCGAATATCATGGTGGAAAATGGCCGCTTTTCT
GGATTCATCGACTGTGGCCGGCTGGGTGTGGCGGACCGCTATCAGGACATAGCGTTGGCTACCCGTGATA
TTGCTGAAGAGCTTGGCGGCGAATGGGCTGACCGCTTCCTCGTGCTTTACGGTATCGCCGCTCCCGATTC
GCAGCGCATCGCCTTCTATCGCCTTCTTGACGAGTTCTTCTGAGCGGGACTCTGGGGTTCGAAATGACCG
ACCAAGCGACGCCCAACCTGCCATCACGAGATTTCGATTCCACCGCCGCCTTCTATGAAAGGTTGGGCTT
CGGAATCGTTTTCCGGGACGCCGGCTGGATGATCCTCCAGCGCGGGGATCTCATGCTGGAGTTCTTCGCC
CACCCCAACTTGTTTATTGCAGCTTATAATGGTTACAAATAAAGCAATAGCATCACAAATTTCACAAATA
AAGCATTTTTTTCACTGCATTCTAGTTGTGGTTTGTCCAAACTCATCAATGTATCTTATCATGTCTGTAT
ACCGTCGACCTCTAGCTAGAGCTTGGCGTAATCATGGTCATAGCTGTTTCCTGTGTGAAATTGTTATCCG
CTCACAATTCCACACAACATACGAGCCGGAAGCATAAAGTGTAAAGCCTGGGGTGCCTAATGAGTGAGCT
AACTCACATTAATTGCGTTGCGCTCACTGCCCGCTTTCCAGTCGGGAAACCTGTCGTGCCAGCTGCATTA
ATGAATCGGCCAACGCGCGGGGAGAGGCGGTTTGCGTATTGGGCGCTCTTCCGCTTCCTCGCTCACTGAC
TCGCTGCGCTCGGTCGTTCGGCTGCGGCGAGCGGTATCAGCTCACTCAAAGGCGGTAATACGGTTATCCA
CAGAATCAGGGGATAACGCAGGAAAGAACATGTGAGCAAAAGGCCAGCAAAAGGCCAGGAACCGTAAAAA
GGCCGCGTTGCTGGCGTTTTTCCATAGGCTCCGCCCCCCTGACGAGCATCACAAAAATCGACGCTCAAGT
CAGAGGTGGCGAAACCCGACAGGACTATAAAGATACCAGGCGTTTCCCCCTGGAAGCTCCCTCGTGCGCT
CTCCTGTTCCGACCCTGCCGCTTACCGGATACCTGTCCGCCTTTCTCCCTTCGGGAAGCGTGGCGCTTTC
TCATAGCTCACGCTGTAGGTATCTCAGTTCGGTGTAGGTCGTTCGCTCCAAGCTGGGCTGTGTGCACGAA
CCCCCCGTTCAGCCCGACCGCTGCGCCTTATCCGGTAACTATCGTCTTGAGTCCAACCCGGTAAGACACG
ACTTATCGCCACTGGCAGCAGCCACTGGTAACAGGATTAGCAGAGCGAGGTATGTAGGCGGTGCTACAGA
GTTCTTGAAGTGGTGGCCTAACTACGGCTACACTAGAAGAACAGTATTTGGTATCTGCGCTCTGCTGAAG
CCAGTTACCTTCGGAAAAAGAGTTGGTAGCTCTTGATCCGGCAAACAAACCACCGCTGGTAGCGGTTTTT
TTGTTTGCAAGCAGCAGATTACGCGCAGAAAAAAAGGATCTCAAGAAGATCCTTTGATCTTTTCTACGGG
GTCTGACGCTCAGTGGAACGAAAACTCACGTTAAGGGATTTTGGTCATGAGATTATCAAAAAGGATCTTC
ACCTAGATCCTTTTAAATTAAAAATGAAGTTTTAAATCAATCTAAAGTATATATGAGTAAACTTGGTCTG
ACAGTTACCAATGCTTAATCAGTGAGGCACCTATCTCAGCGATCTGTCTATTTCGTTCATCCATAGTTGC
CTGACTCCCCGTCGTGTAGATAACTACGATACGGGAGGGCTTACCATCTGGCCCCAGTGCTGCAATGATA
CCGCGAGACCCACGCTCACCGGCTCCAGATTTATCAGCAATAAACCAGCCAGCCGGAAGGGCCGAGCGCA
GAAGTGGTCCTGCAACTTTATCCGCCTCCATCCAGTCTATTAATTGTTGCCGGGAAGCTAGAGTAAGTAG
TTCGCCAGTTAATAGTTTGCGCAACGTTGTTGCCATTGCTACAGGCATCGTGGTGTCACGCTCGTCGTTT
GGTATGGCTTCATTCAGCTCCGGTTCCCAACGATCAAGGCGAGTTACATGATCCCCCATGTTGTGCAAAA
AAGCGGTTAGCTCCTTCGGTCCTCCGATCGTTGTCAGAAGTAAGTTGGCCGCAGTGTTATCACTCATGGT
TATGGCAGCACTGCATAATTCTCTTACTGTCATGCCATCCGTAAGATGCTTTTCTGTGACTGGTGAGTAC
TCAACCAAGTCATTCTGAGAATAGTGTATGCGGCGACCGAGTTGCTCTTGCCCGGCGTCAATACGGGATA
ATACCGCGCCACATAGCAGAACTTTAAAAGTGCTCATCATTGGAAAACGTTCTTCGGGGCGAAAACTCTC
AAGGATCTTACCGCTGTTGAGATCCAGTTCGATGTAACCCACTCGTGCACCCAACTGATCTTCAGCATCT
TTTACTTTCACCAGCGTTTCTGGGTGAGCAAAAACAGGAAGGCAAAATGCCGCAAAAAAGGGAATAAGGG
CGACACGGAAATGTTGAATACTCATACTCTTCCTTTTTCAATATTATTGAAGCATTTATCAGGGTTATTG
TCTCATGAGCGGATACATATTTGAATGTATTTAGAAAAATAAACAAATAGGGGTTCCGCGCACATTTCCC
CGAAAAGTGCCACCTGACGTC
